Addgene plasmid #228919: sg_Gemin2_i1-ipUSEPR-TR657
Purpose: Knockdown of Gemin2 in mammalian cells
Depositing lab: Sika Zheng. Depositing organization: University of California, Riverside. Publication: Epistatic interactions between NMD and TRP53 control progenitor cell maintenance and brain size. Lin L, Zhao J, Kubota N, Li Z, Lam YL, Nguyen LP, Yang L, Pokharel SP, Blue SM, Yee BA, Chen R, Yeo GW, Chen CW, Chen L, Zheng S. Neuron. 2024 Jul 3;112(13):2157-2176.e12. doi: 10.1016/j.neuron.2024.04.006. Epub 2024 May 1. PubMed 38697111.
Backbone
  Vector backbone: sgTR657_ipUSEPR
  Vector type: Lentiviral
Growth in bacteria
  Bacterial resistance: Ampicillin, 100 μg/mL
  Growth temperature: 37°C
  Growth strain: NEB Stable
  Copy number: Unknown
Gene/Insert
  Gene/Insert name: sg_Gemin2_i1
  gRNA/shRNA sequence: GCTCAATCGGCGCCCAGAGT
  Species: M. musculus (mouse)
  Entrez Gene: Gemin2 (a.k.a. Sip1, gemin-2)
Terms and licenses: Academic/Nonprofit Terms; Industry Terms: Not Available to Industry
How to cite: sg_Gemin2_i1-ipUSEPR-TR657 was a gift from Sika Zheng (Addgene plasmid # 228919 ; http://n2t.net/addgene:228919 ; RRID:Addgene_228919)
