[The description below was written by a language model from this plasmid's Addgene catalogue record and pLannotate feature annotations shown in this document.]
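Description:
sg_Gemin2_i1-ipUSEPR-TR657 is a lentiviral single-guide RNA expression plasmid of about 7.8 kb, built on the sgTR657_ipUSEPR backbone and carrying a guide directed against mouse Gemin2 (also known as Sip1). It is propagated in bacteria through a high-copy ColE1/pUC-type origin with ampicillin selection from the bla gene. The viral portion has the layout of a Tat-independent HIV-1 transfer vector: a CMV enhancer/promoter drives a truncated 5' LTR, followed by the Ψ packaging signal with a partial gag sequence, the Rev response element for Rev-dependent nuclear export of the genomic RNA, and the cPPT/CTS element that aids nuclear import. A WPRE sits upstream of the 3' LTR region, which pLannotate labels as a nef fragment plus a second truncated LTR.

Between these viral elements lie two expression units. A human U6 RNA polymerase III promoter transcribes the Gemin2 spacer fused to a Streptococcus pyogenes Cas9 guide scaffold, which is annotated as a tracrRNA fragment. Downstream, an EF-1α core promoter drives puromycin N-acetyltransferase followed by the far-red fluorescent protein TagRFP657. Transduced cells can therefore be selected with puromycin and tracked or sorted by fluorescence. The short gap between the two coding sequences suggests a linker or self-cleaving peptide, but the feature table does not annotate one.

No Cas9 is encoded, so the nuclease or a Cas9-derived effector must be supplied separately. The stated purpose is knockdown of Gemin2 in mammalian cells. The record does not specify which Cas9 variant is intended or what the "i1" in the guide name denotes.
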