Features (pLannotate 1.2.2; 21 found; start..end, strand, type, name):
     30..82      -  misc_feature   bom (fragment): basis of mobility region from pBR322
    237..616     +  enhancer       CMV enhancer: human cytomegalovirus immediate early enhancer
    617..816     +  promoter       CMV promoter: human cytomegalovirus (CMV) immediate early promoter
    834..1014    +  LTR            5' LTR (truncated): truncated 5' long terminal repeat (LTR) from HIV-1
   1061..1186    +  misc_feature   HIV-1 Ψ: packaging signal of human immunodeficiency virus type 1
   1170..1508    +  CDS            HIV-1 gag (fragment): gag protein from human immunodeficiency virus 1; gag
   1683..1916    +  misc_feature   RRE: The Rev response element (RRE) of HIV-1 allows for Rev-dependent mRNA export from the nucleus to the cytoplasm.
   2293..2393    +  CDS            Rev (fragment): human immunodeficiency virus 1 (HIV-1) Rev protein; rev; enhances nuclear export of unspliced and incompletely spliced viral mRNAs
   2443..2560    +  misc_feature   cPPT/CTS: central polypurine tract and central termination sequence of HIV-1
   2653..2893    +  promoter       U6 promoter: RNA polymerase III promoter for human U6 snRNA
   2940..3007    +  misc_RNA       tracrRNA (fragment): trans-activating CRISPR RNA for the Streptococcus pyogenes CRISPR/Cas9 system
   3069..3280    +  promoter       EF-1α core promoter: core promoter for human elongation factor EF-1α
   3331..3927    +  CDS            PuroR (fragment): puromycin N-acetyltransferase; pac from Streptomyces; confers resistance to puromycin
   4006..4707    +  CDS            TagRFP657: far-red monomeric fluorescent protein with an emission peak at 657 nm (Morozova et al., 2010) derived from mKate
   4730..5318    +  misc_feature   WPRE: woodchuck hepatitis virus posttranscriptional regulatory element
   5319..5338    +  misc_feature   MCS (fragment): pBluescript multiple cloning site
   5340..5840    +  CDS            nef (fragment): NEF_HV1LA - Experimental evidence at protein level: Swiss-Prot protein existence level 1. Extracellular Nef protein targets CD4(+) T-lymphocytes for apoptosis by interacting with CXCR4 surface receptors. From Human immunodeficiency virus type 1 group M subtype B (isolate Lai) (HIV-1).
   5847..6027    +  LTR            5' LTR (truncated): truncated 5' long terminal repeat (LTR) from HIV-1
   6089..6677    -  rep_origin     ori: high-copy-number ColE1/pMB1/pBR322/pUC origin of replication
   6848..7708    -  CDS            AmpR: β-lactamase; bla; confers resistance to ampicillin, carbenicillin, and related antibiotics
   7709..7813    -  promoter       AmpR promoter: bla
>Addgene plasmid #228919 | sg_Gemin2_i1-ipUSEPR-TR657 | addgene full sequence | sequence record 456977 | Addgene NGS Result
TCGACGGATCGGGAGATCTCCCGATCCCCTATGGTGCACTCTCAGTACAATCTGCTCTGATGCCGCATAG
TTAAGCCAGTATCTGCTCCCTGCTTGTGTGTTGGAGGTCGCTGAGTAGTGCGCGAGCAAAATTTAAGCTA
CAACAAGGCAAGGCTTGACCGACAATTGCATGAAGAATCTGCTTAGGGTTAGGCGTTTTGCGCTGCTTCG
CGATGTACGGGCCAGATATACGCGTTGACATTGATTATTGACTAGTTATTAATAGTAATCAATTACGGGG
TCATTAGTTCATAGCCCATATATGGAGTTCCGCGTTACATAACTTACGGTAAATGGCCCGCCTGGCTGAC
CGCCCAACGACCCCCGCCCATTGACGTCAATAATGACGTATGTTCCCATAGTAACGCCAATAGGGACTTT
CCATTGACGTCAATGGGTGGAGTATTTACGGTAAACTGCCCACTTGGCAGTACATCAAGTGTATCATATG
CCAAGTACGCCCCCTATTGACGTCAATGACGGTAAATGGCCCGCCTGGCATTATGCCCAGTACATGACCT
TATGGGACTTTCCTACTTGGCAGTACATCTACGTATTAGTCATCGCTATTACCATGGTGATGCGGTTTTG
GCAGTACATCAATGGGCGTGGATAGCGGTTTGACTCACGGGGATTTCCAAGTCTCCACCCCATTGACGTC
AATGGGAGTTTGTTTTGGCACCAAAATCAACGGGACTTTCCAAAATGTCGTAACAACTCCGCCCCATTGA
CGCAAATGGGCGGTAGGCGTGTACGGTGGGAGGTCTATATAAGCAGCGCGTTTTGCCTGTACTGGGTCTC
TCTGGTTAGACCAGATCTGAGCCTGGGAGCTCTCTGGCTAACTAGGGAACCCACTGCTTAAGCCTCAATA
AAGCTTGCCTTGAGTGCTTCAAGTAGTGTGTGCCCGTCTGTTGTGTGACTCTGGTAACTAGAGATCCCTC
AGACCCTTTTAGTCAGTGTGGAAAATCTCTAGCAGTGGCGCCCGAACAGGGACTTGAAAGCGAAAGGGAA
ACCAGAGGAGCTCTCTCGACGCAGGACTCGGCTTGCTGAAGCGCGCACGGCAAGAGGCGAGGGGCGGCGA
CTGGTGAGTACGCCAAAAATTTTGACTAGCGGAGGCTAGAAGGAGAGAGATGGGTGCGAGAGCGTCAGTA
TTAAGCGGGGGAGAATTAGATCGCGATGGGAAAAAATTCGGTTAAGGCCAGGGGGAAAGAAAAAATATAA
ATTAAAACATATAGTATGGGCAAGCAGGGAGCTAGAACGATTCGCAGTTAATCCTGGCCTGTTAGAAACA
TCAGAAGGCTGTAGACAAATACTGGGACAGCTACAACCATCCCTTCAGACAGGATCAGAAGAACTTAGAT
CATTATATAATACAGTAGCAACCCTCTATTGTGTGCATCAAAGGATAGAGATAAAAGACACCAAGGAAGC
TTTAGACAAGATAGAGGAAGAGCAAAACAAAAGTAAGACCACCGCACAGCAAGCGGCCGGCCGCTGATCT
TCAGACCTGGAGGAGGAGATATGAGGGACAATTGGAGAAGTGAATTATATAAATATAAAGTAGTAAAAAT
TGAACCATTAGGAGTAGCACCCACCAAGGCAAAGAGAAGAGTGGTGCAGAGAGAAAAAAGAGCAGTGGGA
ATAGGAGCTTTGTTCCTTGGGTTCTTGGGAGCAGCAGGAAGCACTATGGGCGCAGCGTCAATGACGCTGA
CGGTACAGGCCAGACAATTATTGTCTGGTATAGTGCAGCAGCAGAACAATTTGCTGAGGGCTATTGAGGC
GCAACAGCATCTGTTGCAACTCACAGTCTGGGGCATCAAGCAGCTCCAGGCAAGAATCCTGGCTGTGGAA
AGATACCTAAAGGATCAACAGCTCCTGGGGATTTGGGGTTGCTCTGGAAAACTCATTTGCACCACTGCTG
TGCCTTGGAATGCTAGTTGGAGTAATAAATCTCTGGAACAGATTTGGAATCACACGACCTGGATGGAGTG
GGACAGAGAAATTAACAATTACACAAGCTTAATACACTCCTTAATTGAAGAATCGCAAAACCAGCAAGAA
AAGAATGAACAAGAATTATTGGAATTAGATAAATGGGCAAGTTTGTGGAATTGGTTTAACATAACAAATT
GGCTGTGGTATATAAAATTATTCATAATGATAGTAGGAGGCTTGGTAGGTTTAAGAATAGTTTTTGCTGT
ACTTTCTATAGTGAATAGAGTTAGGCAGGGATATTCACCATTATCGTTTCAGACCCACCTCCCAACCCCG
AGGGGACCCGACAGGCCCGAAGGAATAGAAGAAGAAGGTGGAGAGAGAGACAGAGACAGATCCATTCGAT
TAGTGAACGGATCGGCACTGCGTGCGCCAATTCTGCAGACAAATGGCAGTATTCATCCACAATTTTAAAA
GAAAAGGGGGGATTGGGGGGTACAGTGCAGGGGAAAGAATAGTAGACATAATAGCAACAGACATACAAAC
TAAAGAATTACAAAAACAAATTACAAAAATTCAAAATTTTCGGGTTTATTACAGGGACAGCAGAGATCCA
GTTTGGTTAGTACCGGGCCCGGGTCGACTAGTGATCAGTGTGAGGGAGTGTAAAGCTGGTTTGAGGGCCT
ATTTCCCATGATTCCTTCATATTTGCATATACGATACAAGGCTGTTAGAGAGATAATTAGAATTAATTTG
ACTGTAAACACAAAGATATTAGTACAAAATACGTGACGTAGAAAGTAATAATTTCTTGGGTAGTTTGCAG
TTTTAAAATTATGTTTTAAAATGGACTATCATATGCTTACCGTAACTTGAAAGTATTTCGATTTCTTGGC
TTTATATATCTTGTGGAAAGGACGAAACACCGCTCAATCGGCGCCCAGAGTGTTTAAGAGCTATGCTGGA
AACAGCATAGCAAGTTTAAATAAGGCTAGTCCGTTATCAACTTGAAAAAGTGGCACCGAGTCGGTGCTTT
TTTAAACCGCTGTTCCTAGGAATCCCGAGGCCTTCGAGTGGCTCCGGTGCCCGTCAGTGGGCAGAGCGCA
CATCGCCCACAGTCCCCGAGAAGTTGGGGGGAGGGGTCGGCAATTGAACCGGTGCCTAGAGAAGGTGGCG
CGGGGTAAACTGGGAAAGTGATGTCGTGTACTGGCTCCGCCTTTTTCCCGAGGGTGGGGGAGAACCGTAT
ATAAGTGCAGTAGTCGCCGTGAACGTTCTTTTTCGCAACGGGTTTGCCGCCAGAACACAGGTGTCGTGAC
GCGGGACCCGACATTAGCGCTACAGCTTAAGCGGGCCACCATGACCGAGTACAAGCCCACGGTGCGCCTC
GCCACCCGCGACGACGTCCCCAGGGCCGTACGCACCCTCGCCGCCGCGTTCGCCGACTACCCCGCCACGC
GCCACACCGTCGATCCGGACCGCCACATCGAGCGGGTCACCGAGCTGCAAGAACTCTTCCTCACGCGCGT
CGGGCTCGACATCGGCAAGGTGTGGGTCGCGGACGACGGCGCCGCCGTGGCGGTCTGGACCACGCCGGAG
AGCGTCGAAGCGGGGGCGGTGTTCGCCGAGATCGGCCCGCGCATGGCCGAGTTGAGCGGTTCCCGGCTGG
CCGCGCAGCAACAGATGGAAGGCCTCCTGGCGCCGCACCGGCCCAAGGAGCCCGCGTGGTTCCTGGCCAC
CGTCGGAGTCTCGCCCGACCACCAGGGCAAGGGTCTGGGCAGCGCCGTCGTGCTCCCCGGAGTGGAGGCG
GCCGAGCGCGCCGGGGTGCCCGCCTTCCTGGAGACCTCCGCGCCCCGCAACCTCCCCTTCTACGAGCGGC
TCGGCTTCACCGTCACCGCCGACGTCGAGGTGCCCGAAGGACCGCGCACCTGGTGCATGACCCGCAAGCC
CGGTGCCGCTAGCGGCAGCGGCGCCACCAACTTCAGCCTGCTGAAGCAGGCCGGCGACGTGGAGGAGAAC
CCCGGCCCCGGATCCATGAGCGAGCTGATCACCGAGAACATGCACATGAAGCTGTACATGGAGGGCACCG
TGAACAACCACCACTTCAAGTGCACATCCGAGGGCGAAGGCAAGCCCTACGAGGGCACCCAGACCCAGAG
AATCAAGGTGGTCGAGGGCGGCCCTCTCCCCTTCGCCTTCGACATCCTGGCTACCAGCTTCATGTACGGC
AGTCACACCTTCATCAACCACACCCAGGGCATCCCCGACTTCTGGAAGCAGTCCTTCCCTGAGGGCTTCA
CATGGGAGAGAGTCACCACATACGAAGACGGGGGCGTGCTGACCGCTACCCAGGACACCAGCCTCCAGGA
CGGCTGCCTCATCTACAACGTCAAGATCAGAGGGGTGAACTTCCCATCCAACGGCCCTGTGATGCAGAAG
AAAACACTCGGCTGGGAGGCCCACACCGAGATGCTGTACCCCGCTGACGGCGGCCTGGAAGGCAGAACCG
CGCTGGCCCTGAAGCTCGTGGGCGGGGGCCACCTGATCTGCAACTTCAAGACCACATACAGATCCAAGAA
ACCCGCTAAGAACCTCAAGATGCCCGGCGTCTACTATGTGGACTACAGACTGGAAAGAATCAAGGAGGCC
GACAAAGAGACCTACGTCGAGCAGCACGAGGTGGCTGTGGCCAGATACTGCGACCTCCCTAGCAAACTGG
GGCACAAGCTTAATTAATCTAGACCGCGGCGCGCCCGATAATCAACCTCTGGATTACAAAATTTGTGAAA
GATTGACTGGTATTCTTAACTATGTTGCTCCTTTTACGCTATGTGGATACGCTGCTTTAATGCCTTTGTA
TCATGCTATTGCTTCCCGTATGGCTTTCATTTTCTCCTCCTTGTATAAATCCTGGTTGCTGTCTCTTTAT
GAGGAGTTGTGGCCCGTTGTCAGGCAACGTGGCGTGGTGTGCACTGTGTTTGCTGACGCAACCCCCACTG
GTTGGGGCATTGCCACCACCTGTCAGCTCCTTTCCGGGACTTTCGCTTTCCCCCTCCCTATTGCCACGGC
GGAACTCATCGCCGCCTGCCTTGCCCGCTGCTGGACAGGGGCTCGGCTGTTGGGCACTGACAATTCCGTG
GTGTTGTCGGGGAAATCATCGTCCTTTCCTTGGCTGCTCGCCTGTGTTGCCACCTGGATTCTGCGCGGGA
CGTCCTTCTGCTACGTCCCTTCGGCCCTCAATCCAGCGGACCTTCCTTCCCGCGGCCTGCTGCCGGCTCT
GCGGCCTCTTCCGCGTCTTCGCCTTCGCCCTCAGACGAGTCGGATCTCCCTTTGGGCCGCCTCCCCGCAT
CGATACCGTCGACCTCGATCGAGACCTAGAAAAACATGGAGCAATCACAAGTAGCAATACAGCAGCTACC
AATGCTGATTGTGCCTGGCTAGAAGCACAAGAGGAGGAGGAGGTGGGTTTTCCAGTCACACCTCAGGTAC
CTTTAAGACCAATGACTTACAAGGCAGCTGTAGATCTTAGCCACTTTTTAAAAGAAAAGGGGGGACTGGA
AGGGCTAATTCACTCCCAACGAAGACAAGATATCCTTGATCTGTGGATCTACCACACACAAGGCTACTTC
CCTGATTGGCAGAACTACACACCAGGGCCAGGGATCAGATATCCACTGACCTTTGGATGGTGCTACAAGC
TAGTACCAGTTGAGCAAGAGAAGGTAGAAGAAGCCAATGAAGGAGAGAACACCCGCTTGTTACACCCTGT
GAGCCTGCATGGGATGGATGACCCGGAGAGAGAAGTATTAGAGTGGAGGTTTGACAGCCGCCTAGCATTT
CATCACATGGCCCGAGAGCTGCATCCGGACTGTACTGGGTCTCTCTGGTTAGACCAGATCTGAGCCTGGG
AGCTCTCTGGCTAACTAGGGAACCCACTGCTTAAGCCTCAATAAAGCTTGCCTTGAGTGCTTCAAGTAGT
GTGTGCCCGTCTGTTGTGTGACTCTGGTAACTAGAGATCCCTCAGACCCTTTTAGTCAGTGTGGAAAATC
TCTAGCAGCATGTGAGCAAAAGGCCAGCAAAAGGCCAGGAACCGTAAAAAGGCCGCGTTGCTGGCGTTTT
TCCATAGGCTCCGCCCCCCTGACGAGCATCACAAAAATCGACGCTCAAGTCAGAGGTGGCGAAACCCGAC
AGGACTATAAAGATACCAGGCGTTTCCCCCTGGAAGCTCCCTCGTGCGCTCTCCTGTTCCGACCCTGCCG
CTTACCGGATACCTGTCCGCCTTTCTCCCTTCGGGAAGCGTGGCGCTTTCTCATAGCTCACGCTGTAGGT
ATCTCAGTTCGGTGTAGGTCGTTCGCTCCAAGCTGGGCTGTGTGCACGAACCCCCCGTTCAGCCCGACCG
CTGCGCCTTATCCGGTAACTATCGTCTTGAGTCCAACCCGGTAAGACACGACTTATCGCCACTGGCAGCA
GCCACTGGTAACAGGATTAGCAGAGCGAGGTATGTAGGCGGTGCTACAGAGTTCTTGAAGTGGTGGCCTA
ACTACGGCTACACTAGAAGAACAGTATTTGGTATCTGCGCTCTGCTGAAGCCAGTTACCTTCGGAAAAAG
AGTTGGTAGCTCTTGATCCGGCAAACAAACCACCGCTGGTAGCGGTGGTTTTTTTGTTTGCAAGCAGCAG
ATTACGCGCAGAAAAAAAGGATCTCAAGAAGATCCTTTGATCTTTTCTACGGGGTCTGACGCTCAGTGGA
ACGAAAACTCACGTTAAGGGATTTTGGTCATGAGATTATCAAAAAGGATCTTCACCTAGATCCTTTTAAA
TTAAAAATGAAGTTTTAAATCAATCTAAAGTATATATGAGTAAACTTGGTCTGACAGTTACCAATGCTTA
ATCAGTGAGGCACCTATCTCAGCGATCTGTCTATTTCGTTCATCCATAGTTGCCTGACTCCCCGTCGTGT
AGATAACTACGATACGGGAGGGCTTACCATCTGGCCCCAGTGCTGCAATGATACCGCGAGACCCACGCTC
ACCGGCTCCAGATTTATCAGCAATAAACCAGCCAGCCGGAAGGGCCGAGCGCAGAAGTGGTCCTGCAACT
TTATCCGCCTCCATCCAGTCTATTAATTGTTGCCGGGAAGCTAGAGTAAGTAGTTCGCCAGTTAATAGTT
TGCGCAACGTTGTTGCCATTGCTACAGGCATCGTGGTGTCACGCTCGTCGTTTGGTATGGCTTCATTCAG
CTCCGGTTCCCAACGATCAAGGCGAGTTACATGATCCCCCATGTTGTGCAAAAAAGCGGTTAGCTCCTTC
GGTCCTCCGATCGTTGTCAGAAGTAAGTTGGCCGCAGTGTTATCACTCATGGTTATGGCAGCACTGCATA
ATTCTCTTACTGTCATGCCATCCGTAAGATGCTTTTCTGTGACTGGTGAGTACTCAACCAAGTCATTCTG
AGAATAGTGTATGCGGCGACCGAGTTGCTCTTGCCCGGCGTCAATACGGGATAATACCGCGCCACATAGC
AGAACTTTAAAAGTGCTCATCATTGGAAAACGTTCTTCGGGGCGAAAACTCTCAAGGATCTTACCGCTGT
TGAGATCCAGTTCGATGTAACCCACTCGTGCACCCAACTGATCTTCAGCATCTTTTACTTTCACCAGCGT
TTCTGGGTGAGCAAAAACAGGAAGGCAAAATGCCGCAAAAAAGGGAATAAGGGCGACACGGAAATGTTGA
ATACTCATACTCTTCCTTTTTCAATATTATTGAAGCATTTATCAGGGTTATTGTCTCATGAGCGGATACA
TATTTGAATGTATTTAGAAAAATAAACAAATAGGGGTTCCGCGCACATTTCCCCGAAAAGTGCCACCTGA
CG
